>Addgene plasmid #124390 | GB1-His-TET1-878-911(pL91) | addgene full sequence | sequence record 245176 | Addgene NGS Result
TAATACGACTCACTATAGGGGAATTGTGAGCGGATAACAATTCCCCTCTAGAAATAATTTTGTTTAACTT
TAAGAAGGAGATATACATATGCAGTACAAACTGATCCTGAACGGTAAAACCCTGAAAGGTGAAACCACCA
CCGAAGCTGTTGACGCTGCTACCGCGGAAAAAGTTTTCAAACAGTACGCTAACGACAACGGTGTTGACGG
TGAATGGACCTACGACGACGCTACCAAAACCTTCACCGTTACCGAAGGATCTCATCATCATCATCATCAT
GGATCCGAAAACCTGTATTTTCAGGGCGCCCTCTTATCGTTAATGAAAGATAGGAGATTAACATTGGAGC
AAGTGGTAGCCATAGAGGCCCTGACTCAACTCTCAGAAGCCCCATCAGAGAATTCCTCCCCATGAAATTC
GAGCTCCGTCGACAAGCTTGCGGCCGCACTCGAGCACCACCACCACCACCACTAATGTTAATTAAGTTGG
GCGTTCCTAGGCTGATAAAACAGAATTTGCCTGGCGGCAGTAGCGCGGTGGTCCCACCTGACCCCATGCC
GAACTCAGAAGTGAAACGCCGTAGCGCCGATGGTAGTGTGGGGTCTCCCCATGCGAGAGTAGGGAACTGC
CAGGCATCAAATAAAACGAAAGGCTCAGTCGAAAGACTGGGCCTTTCGTTTTATCTGTTGTTTGTCGGTG
AACGCTCTCCTGAGTAGGACAAATCCGCCGGGAGCGGATTTGAACGTTGCGAAGCAACGGCCCGGAGGGT
GGCGGGCAGGACGCCCGCCATAAACTGCCAGGCATCAAATTAAGCAGAAGGCCATCCTGACGGATGGCCT
TTTTGCGTTTCTACAAACTCTTTTGTTTATTTTTCTAAATACATTCAAATATGTATCCGCTGAGCAATAA
CTAGCATAACCCCTTGGGGCCTCTAAACGGGTCTTGAGGGGTTTTTTGCTGAAAGGAGGAACTATATCCG
GATTGGCGAATGGG
[124 nt withheld, positions 995-1118]
C
[91 nt withheld, positions 1120-1210]
A
[49 nt withheld, positions 1212-1260]
CCTTTGACGTTGGAGTCCACGTTCTTT
[37 nt withheld, positions 1288-1324]
ACCCTATCTCGGTCTATTCTTTTGATTTATAAGGGATTTTGCCGATTTCGGCCTATTGGTTAAAAAATGA
GCTGATTTAACAAAAATTTAACGCGAATTTTAACAAAATATTAACGTTTACAATTTCTGGCGGCACGATG
GCATGAGATTATCAAAAAGGATCTTCACCTAGATCCTTTTAAATTAAAAATGAAGTTTTAAATCAATCTA
AAGTATATATGAGTAAACTTGGTCTGACAGTTACCAATGCTTAATCAGTGAGGCACCTATCTCAGCGATC
TGTCTATTTCGTTCATCCATAGTTGCCTGACTCCCCGTCGTGTAGATAACTACGATACGGGAGGGCTTAC
CATCTGGCCCCAGTGCTGCAATGATACCGCGAGACCCACGCTCACCGGCTCCAGATTTATCAGCAATAAA
CCAGCCAGCCGGAAGGGCCGAGCGCAGAAGTGGTCCTGCAACTTTATCCGCCTCCATCCAGTCTATTAAT
TGTTGCCGGGAAGCTAGAGTAAGTAGTTCGCCAGTTAATAGTTTGCGCAACGTTGTTGCCATTGCTACAG
GCATCGTGGTGTCACGCTCGTCGTTTGGTATGGCTTCATTCAGCTCCGGTTCCCAACGATCAAGGCGAGT
TACATGATCCCCCATGTTGTGCAAAAAAGCGGTTAGCTCCTTCGGTCCTCCGATCGTTGTCAGAAGTAAG
TTGGCCGCAGTGTTATCACTCATGGTTATGGCAGCACTGCATAATTCTCTTACTGTCATGCCATCCGTAA
GATGCTTTTCTGTGACTGGTGAGTACTCAACCAAGTCATTCTGAGAATAGTGTATGCGGCGACCGAGTTG
CTCTTGCCCGGCGTCAATACGGGATAATACCGCGCCACATAGCAGAACTTTAAAAGTGCTCATCATTGGA
AAACGTTCTTCGGGGCGAAAACTCTCAAGGATCTTACCGCTGTTGAGATCCAGTTCGATGTAACCCACTC
GTGCACCCAACTGATCTTCAGCATCTTTTACTTTCACCAGCGTTTCTGGGTGAGCAAAAACAGGAAGGCA
AAATGCCGCAAAAAAGGGAATAAGGGCGACACGGAAATGTTGAATACTCATACTCTTCCTTTTTCAATCA
TGATTGAAGCATTTATCAGGGTTATTGTCTCATGAGCGGATACATATTTGAATGTATTTAGAAAAATAAA
CAAATAGGTCATGACCAAAATCCCTTAACGTGAGTTTTCGTTCCACTGAGCGTCAGACCCCGTAGAAAAG
ATCAAAGGATCTTCTTGAGATCCTTTTTTTCTGCGCGTAATCTGCTGCTTGCAAACAAAAAAACCACCGC
TACCAGCGGTGGTTTGTTTGCCGGATCAAGAGCTACCAACTCTTTTTCCGAAGGTAACTGGCTTCAGCAG
AGCGCAGATACCAAATACTGTCCTTCTAGTGTAGCCGTAGTTAGGCCACCACTTCAAGAACTCTGTAGCA
CCGCCTACATACCTCGCTCTGCTAATCCTGTTACCAGTGGCTGCTGCCAGTGGCGATAAGTCGTGTCTTA
CCGGGTTGGACTCAAGACGATAGTTACCGGATAAGGCGCAGCGGTCGGGCTGAACGGGGGGTTCGTGCAC
ACAGCCCAGCTTGGAGCGAACGACCTACACCGAACTGAGATACCTACAGCGTGAGCTATGAGAAAGCGCC
ACGCTTCCCGAAGGGAGAAAGGCGGACAGGTATCCGGTAAGCGGCAGGGTCGGAACAGGAGAGCGCACGA
GGGAGCTTCCAGGGGGAAACGCCTGGTATCTTTATAGTCCTGTCGGGTTTCGCCACCTCTGACTTGAGCG
TCGATTTTTGTGATGCTCGTCAGGGGGGCGGAGCCTATGGAAAAACGCCAGCAACGCGGCCTTTTTACGG
TTCCTGGCCTTTTGCTGGCCTTTTGCTCACATGTTCTTTCCTGCGTTATCCCCTGATTCTGTGGATAACC
GTATTACCGCCTTTGAGTGAGCTGATACCGCTCGCCGCAGCCGAACGACCGAGCGCAGCGAGTCAGTGAG
CGAGGAAGCGGAAGAGCGCCTGATGCGGTATTTTCTCCTTACGCATCTGTGCGGTATTTCACACCGCAAT
GGTGCACTCTCAGTACAATCTGCTCTGATGCCGCATAGTTAAGCCAGTATACACTCCGCTATCGCTACGT
GACTGGGTCATGGCTGCGCCCCGACACCCGCCAACACCCGCTGACGCGCCCTGACGGGCTTGTCTGCTCC
CGGCATCCGCTTACAGACAAGCTGTGACCGTCTCCGGGAGCTGCATGTGTCAGAGGTTTTCACCGTCATC
ACCGAAACGCGCGAGGCAGCTGCGGTAAAGCTCATCAGCGTGGTCGTGAAGCGATTCACAGATGTCTGCC
TGTTCATCCGCGTCCAGCTCGTTGAGTTTCTCCAGAAGCGTTAATGTCTGGCTTCTGATAAAGCGGGCCA
TGTTAAGGGCGGTTTTTTCCTGTTTGGTCACTGATGCCTCCGTGTAAGGGGGATTTCTGTTCATGGGGGT
AATGATACCGATGAAACGAGAGAGGATGCTCACGATACGGGTTACTGATGATGAACATGCCCGGTTACTG
GAACGTTGTGAGGGTAAACAACTGGCGGTATGGATGCGGCGGGACCAGAGAAAAATCACTCAGGGTCAAT
GCCAGCGCTTCGTTAATACAGATGTAGGTGTTCCACAGGGTAGCCAGCAGCATCCTGCGATGCAGATCCG
GAACATAATGGTGCAGGGCGCTGACTTCCGCGTTTCCAGACTTTACGAAACACGGAAACCGAAGACCATT
CATGTTGTTGCTCAGGTCGCAGACGTTTTGCAGCAGCAGTCGCTTCACGTTCGCTCGCGTATCGGTGATT
CATTCTGCTAACCAGTAAGGCAACCCCGCCAGCCTAGCCGGGTCCTCAACGACAGGAGCACGATCATGCT
AGTCATGCCCCGCGCCCACCGGAAGGAGCTGACTGGGTTGAAGGCTCTCAAGGGCATCGGTCGAGATCCC
GGTGCCTAATGAGTGAGCTAACTTACATTAATTGCGTTGCGCTCACTGCCCGCTTTCCAGTCGGGAAACC
TGTCGTGCCAGCTGCATTAATGAATCGGCCAACGCGCGGGGAGAGGCGGTTTGCGTATTGGGCGCCAGGG
TGGTTTTTCTTTTCACCAGTGAGACGGGCAACAGCTGATTGCCCTTCACCGCCTGGCCCTGAGAGAGTTG
CAGCAAGCGGTCCACGCTGGTTTGCCCCAGCAGGCGAAAATCCTGTTTGATGGTGGTTAACGGCGGGATA
TAACATGAGCTGTCTTCGGTATCGTCGTATCCCACTACCGAGATGTCCGCACCAACGCGCAGCCCGGACT
CGGTAATGGCGCGCATTGCGCCCAGCGCCATCTGATCGTTGGCAACCAGCATCGCAGTGGGAACGATGCC
CTCATTCAGCATTTGCATGGTTTGTTGAAAACCGGACATGGCACTCCAGTCGCCTTCCCGTTCCGCTATC
GGCTGAATTTGATTGCGAGTGAGATATTTATGCCAGCCAGCCAGACGCAGACGCGCCGAGACAGAACTTA
ATGGGCCCGCTAACAGCGCGATTTGCTGGTGACCCAATGCGACCAGATGCTCCACGCCCAGTCGCGTACC
GTCTTCATGGGAGAAAATAATACTGTTGATGGGTGTCTGGTCAGAGACATCAAGAAATAACGCCGGAACA
TTAGTGCAGGCAGCTTCCACAGCAATGGCATCCTGGTCATCCAGCGGATAGTTAATGATCAGCCCACTGA
CGCGTTGCGCGAGAAGATTGTGCACCGCCGCTTTACAGGCTTCGACGCCGCTTCGTTCTACCATCGACAC
CACCACGCTGGCACCCAGTTGATCGGCGCGAGATTTAATCGCCGCGACAATTTGCGACGGCGCGTGCAGG
GCCAGACTGGAGGTGGCAACGCCAATCAGCAACGACTGTTTGCCCGCCAGTTGTTGTGCCACGCGGTTGG
GAATGTAATTCAGCTCCGCCATCGCCGCTTCCACTTTTTCCCGCGTTTTCGCAGAAACGTGGCTGGCCTG
GTTCACCACGCGGGAAACGGTCTGATAAGAGACACCGGCATACTCTGCGACATCGTATAACGTTACTGGT
TTCACATTCACCACCCTGAATTGACTCTCTTCCGGGCGCTATCATGCCATACCGCGAAAGGTTTTGCGCC
ATTCGATGGTGTCCGGGATCTCGACGCTCTCCCTTATGCGACTCCTGCATTAGGAAGCAGCCCAGTAGTA
GGTTGAGGCCGTTGAGCACCGCCGCCGCAAGGAATGGTGCATGCAAGGAGATGGCGCCCAACAGTCCCCC
GGCCACGGGGCCTGCCACCATACCCACGCCGAAACAAGCGCTCATGAGCCCGAAGTGGCGAGCCCGATCT
TCCCCATCGGTGATGTCGGCGATATAGGCGCCAGCAACCGCACCTGTGGCGCCGGTGATGCCGGCCACGA
TGCGTCCGGCGTAGAGGATCGAGATCGATCTCGATCCCGCGAAAT
Features (pLannotate 1.2.2; 24 found; start..end, strand, type, name):
      1..19      +  promoter       T7 promoter: promoter for bacteriophage T7 RNA polymerase
     20..44      +  protein_bind   lac operator: The lac repressor binds to the lac operator to inhibit transcription in E. coli. This inhibition can be relieved by adding lactose or isopropyl-β-D-thiogalactopyranoside (IPTG). lac repressor encoded by lacI
     59..81      +  RBS            RBS: efficient ribosome binding site from bacteriophage T7 gene 10 (Olins and Rangwala, 1989)
     95..256     +  CDS            GB1: B1 domain of Streptococcal protein G effective as a solubilizing fusion partner (Cheng and Patel, 2004)
    263..282     +  CDS            capTEV™ (fragment): composite tag for in vivo biotinylation, TEV protease cleavage, and 6xHis tagging
    287..307     +  CDS            TEV site: tobacco etch virus (TEV) protease recognition and cleavage site
    455..472     +  CDS            9xHis (fragment): 9xHis affinity tag
    519..634     +  ncRNA          5S rRNA: Accession: RF00001 - 5S ribosomal RNA
    638..724     +  terminator     rrnB T1 terminator: Escherichia coli rrnB; transcription terminator T1 from the E. coli rrnB gene
    816..843     +  terminator     rrnB T2 terminator: transcription terminator T2 from the E. coli rrnB gene
    862..901     +  promoter       AmpR promoter (fragment): bla
    911..958     +  terminator     T7 terminator: transcription terminator for bacteriophage T7 RNA polymerase
    995..1450    +  rep_origin     f1 ori (sequence partly withheld): f1 bacteriophage origin of replication; arrow indicates direction of (+) strand synthesis
   1565..2425    -  CDS            AmpR: β-lactamase; bla; confers resistance to ampicillin, carbenicillin, and related antibiotics
   2426..2518    -  promoter       AmpR promoter: bla
   2599..3187    +  rep_origin     ori: high-copy-number ColE1/pMB1/pBR322/pUC origin of replication
   3373..3512    -  misc_feature   bom: basis of mobility region from pBR322
   3614..3805    -  CDS            rop: Rop protein, which maintains plasmids at low copy number; rop
   3822..4202    +  CDS            YPB1_ECOLX: Protein predicted: Swiss-Prot protein existence level 4. From Escherichia coli.
   4264..4328    -  CDS            TcR (fragment): tetracycline efflux protein; tet; confers resistance to tetracycline
   4343..4364    -  protein_bind   CAP binding site: CAP binding activates transcription in the presence of cAMP. E. coli catabolite activator protein
   4377..5459    -  CDS            lacI: lac repressor; lacI; The lac repressor binds to the lac operator to inhibit transcription in E. coli. This inhibition can be relieved by adding lactose or isopropyl-β-D-thiogalactopyranoside (IPTG).
   5460..5537    -  promoter       lacI promoter: lacI
   5545..5824    -  CDS            TcR (fragment): tetracycline efflux protein; tet; confers resistance to tetracycline
