[The description below was written by a language model from this plasmid's Addgene catalogue record and pLannotate feature annotations shown in this document.]
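Description:
GB1-His-TET1-878-911(pL91) is a bacterial expression plasmid of about 5.8 kb, built on the pLeicester 91 backbone, for producing a short fragment of human TET1 in E. coli. The insert, listed as roughly 300 bp, encodes wild-type residues 878–911 of TET1, which the record identifies as the Sin3-interaction domain (SID). It is fused behind an N-terminal GB1-histidine tag supplied by the backbone.

Expression follows a pET-style arrangement. A T7 promoter with an adjacent lac operator and the T7 gene 10 ribosome binding site drives the open reading frame, and a plasmid-borne lacI gene with its own promoter supplies repressor, so transcription is IPTG-inducible in hosts that provide T7 RNA polymerase. The reading frame begins with GB1, the B1 domain of streptococcal protein G, which acts as a solubility-enhancing partner for small or poorly behaved peptides. Next comes a short match to a His-containing composite tag and then a TEV protease site, which should allow the tag to be removed after purification. The TET1 segment itself is not annotated but presumably lies in the gap downstream of the TEV site. A further His-tag fragment is annotated after that gap, and whether it is translated in frame cannot be determined from the table. The rrnB T1 and T2 terminators and a T7 terminator follow the cassette.

The plasmid is maintained through a ColE1/pMB1-type origin with the bom and rop elements, and Addgene lists its copy number as unknown. Selection is by ampicillin via β-lactamase. An f1 origin is also present, and the tetracycline-resistance fragments are nonfunctional remnants. The stated use is to produce the TET1 SID peptide for nickel-affinity purification by FPLC, in connection with a study of Sin3A PAH1 binding.
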