Addgene plasmid #124390: GB1-His-TET1-878-911(pL91)
Purpose: E.Coli produced TET1 SID (TET1-878-911) purified by FPLC nickel column
Depositing lab: Shaun Cowley. Depositing organization: University of Leicester. Publication: Sin3A recruits Tet1 to the PAH1 domain via a highly conserved Sin3-Interaction Domain. Chandru A, Bate N, Vuister GW, Cowley SM. Sci Rep. 2018 Oct 2;8(1):14689. doi: 10.1038/s41598-018-32942-w. PubMed 30279502.
Backbone
  Vector backbone: pLeicester 91
  Backbone manufacturer: University of Leicester
  Vector type: Bacterial Expression
Growth in bacteria
  Bacterial resistance: Ampicillin, 100 μg/mL
  Growth temperature: 37°C
  Growth strain: DH5alpha
  Copy number: Unknown
Gene/Insert
  Gene/Insert name: GB1-His-TET1-878-911 wildtype
  Species: H. sapiens (human)
  Insert size (bp): 300
  Entrez Gene: TET1 (a.k.a. CXXC6, LCX, bA119F7.1)
  Tag / fusion protein: GB1-Histidine (N terminal on backbone)
Terms and licenses: Academic/Nonprofit Terms; Industry Terms: Not Available to Industry
How to cite: GB1-His-TET1-878-911(pL91) was a gift from Shaun Cowley (Addgene plasmid # 124390 ; http://n2t.net/addgene:124390 ; RRID:Addgene_124390)
